>Addgene plasmid #248675 | pCDNA5-FRT/TO-NLS-CRBNmidi-miniTurbo-3xFLAG | addgene full sequence | sequence record 496494 | Addgene NGS Result
GACGGATCGGGAGATCTCCCGATCCCCTATGGTGCACTCTCAGTACAATCTGCTCTGATGCCGCATAGTT
AAGCCAGTATCTGCTCCCTGCTTGTGTGTTGGAGGTCGCTGAGTAGTGCGCGAGCAAAATTTAAGCTACA
ACAAGGCAAGGCTTGACCGACAATTGCATGAAGAATCTGCTTAGGGTTAGGCGTTTTGCGCTGCTTCGCG
ATGTACGGGCCAGATATACGCGTTGACATTGATTATTGACTAGTTATTAATAGTAATCAATTACGGGGTC
ATTAGTTCATAGCCCATATATGGAGTTCCGCGTTACATAACTTACGGTAAATGGCCCGCCTGGCTGACCG
CCCAACGACCCCCGCCCATTGACGTCAATAATGACGTATGTTCCCATAGTAACGCCAATAGGGACTTTCC
ATTGACGTCAATGGGTGGAGTATTTACGGTAAACTGCCCACTTGGCAGTACATCAAGTGTATCATATGCC
AAGTACGCCCCCTATTGACGTCAATGACGGTAAATGGCCCGCCTGGCATTATGCCCAGTACATGACCTTA
TGGGACTTTCCTACTTGGCAGTACATCTACGTATTAGTCATCGCTATTACCATGGTGATGCGGTTTTGGC
AGTACATCAATGGGCGTGGATAGCGGTTTGACTCACGGGGATTTCCAAGTCTCCACCCCATTGACGTCAA
TGGGAGTTTGTTTTGGCACCAAAATCAACGGGACTTTCCAAAATGTCGTAACAACTCCGCCCCATTGACG
CAAATGGGCGGTAGGCGTGTACGGTGGGAGGTCTATATAAGCAGAGCTCTCCCTATCAGTGATAGAGATC
TCCCTATCAGTGATAGAGATCGTCGACGAGCTCGTTTAGTGAACCGTCAGATCGCCTGGAGACGCCATCC
ACGCTGTTTTGACCTCCATAGAAGACACCGGGACCGATCCAGCCTCCGGACTCTAGCGTTTAAACTTAAG
CTTATGCCCAAGAAAAAACGCAAGGTGGAAGATCCTAAGAAAAAGCGGAAAGTGGCCAAAAAGCCAAACA
TCATCAACTTCGACACCAGTCTGCCGACATCACACACCTACCTGGGTGCCGATATGGAAGAATTTCATGG
CCGCACGTTGCACGATGACGACAGCATTCAGGTGATTCCGGTTCTGCCGCAAGTGATGATGATCCTGGTT
CCCGGACAGACCTTACCGCTGCAGCTGTTTCACCCGCAGGAAGTCAGTATGGTCCGGAATCTGATTCAGA
ACGATCGCACCTTTGCTGTTTTAGCATACAGCAATGTACAGGAAAGGGAAGCAGAATTTGGCACTACAGC
CGAGATTTACGCCTATCGTGAAGAACAGGATTTCGGTATTGAGATCGTGAAAGTTAAAGCAATTGGCCGT
CAACGTTTCAAAGTCCTTGAGCTACGCACCCAGTCAGATGGTATCCAGCAAGCTAAAGTGCAGATTCTTC
CGGAAGGCTCGGGCGATGCGGAGACCTTAATGGACCGTATCAAGAAACAGCTCCGTGAATGGGATGAGAA
TCTCAAAGATGATTCGCTGCCTTCAAATCCAATTGATTTTAGCTACTGGGTAGCGGCGAACCTTCCTATT
GATGATAGCTTGCGTATTCAGCTCCTGAAAATTGATTCGGCGATCCAGCGACTTCGCTGTGAATTAGACA
TTATGAATAAATGTACTTCCCTGTGCTGCAAACAATGTCAAGAAACCGAAATCACAACCAAAAACGAAAT
TTTCTCGCTGTCCCGCGAGGGTCCGATGGCAGCGTATGTGAATCCGCATGGGTATGTGCATGAGATTCTG
ACTGTGTATAAGGCGTGCAACCTGAACCTGATAGGCCGCCCGTCTACCGAACACAGCTGGTTTCCAGGGT
ATGCCTGGACGGTTGCCCAGTGCAAGATCTGTGCGAGCCATATTGGATGGAAGTTTACGGCCACCAAAAA
AGACATGAGCCCTCAAAAATTCTGGGGCTTAACGCGCTCTGCGCTGATTCCCACGATCGGTGGCGGAGGG
GGTTCTGGGGGCGGAGGTGGATCAGCGGCCGCAATGGCGATCCCGCTGCTGAACGCTAAACAGATTCTGG
GACAGCTGGACGGCGGGAGCGTGGCAGTCCTGCCTGTGGTCGACTCCACCAATCAGTACCTGCTGGATCG
AATCGGCGAGCTGAAGAGTGGGGATGCTTGCATTGCAGAATATCAGCAGGCAGGGAGAGGAAGCAGAGGG
AGGAAATGGTTCTCTCCTTTTGGAGCTAACCTGTACCTGAGTATGTTTTGGCGCCTGAAGCGGGGACCAG
CAGCAATCGGCCTGGGCCCGGTCATCGGAATTGTCATGGCAGAAGCGCTGCGAAAGCTGGGAGCAGACAA
GGTGCGAGTCAAATGGCCCAATGACCTGTATCTGCAGGATAGAAAGCTGGCAGGCATCCTGGTGGAGCTG
GCCGGAATAACAGGCGATGCTGCACAGATCGTCATTGGCGCCGGGATTAACGTGGCTATGAGGCGCGTGG
AGGAAAGCGTGGTCAATCAGGGCTGGATCACACTGCAGGAAGCAGGGATTAACCTGGACAGGAATACTCT
GGCCGCTATGCTGATCCGAGAGCTGCGGGCAGCCCTGGAACTGTTCGAGCAGGAAGGCCTGGCTCCATAT
CTGTCACGGTGGGAGAAGCTGGATAACTTCATCAATAGACCCGTGAAGCTGATCATTGGGGACAAAGAGA
TTTTCGGGATTAGCCGGGGGATTGATAAACAGGGAGCCCTGCTGCTGGAACAGGACGGAGTTATCAAACC
CTGGATGGGCGGAGAAATCAGTCTGCGGTCTGCCGAAAAGATGCATGGGGGAGGGGGAGGATCTGGGGGA
GGGGGAGGATCTGCAGCTGACTACAAGGACCACGACGGTGACTACAAGGACCACGACATCGACTACAAGG
ACGACGACGACAAGGCAGCGTAACTCGAGTCTAGAGGGCCCGTTTAAACCCGCTGATCAGCCTCGACTGT
GCCTTCTAGTTGCCAGCCATCTGTTGTTTGCCCCTCCCCCGTGCCTTCCTTGACCCTGGAAGGTGCCACT
CCCACTGTCCTTTCCTAATAAAATGAGGAAATTGCATCGCATTGTCTGAGTAGGTGTCATTCTATTCTGG
GGGGTGGGGTGGGGCAGGACAGCAAGGGGGAGGATTGGGAAGACAATAGCAGGCATGCTGGGGATGCGGT
GGGCTCTATGGCTTCTGAGGCGGAAAGAACCAGCTGGGGCTCTAGGGGGTATCCCC
[124 nt withheld, positions 3277-3400]
C
[91 nt withheld, positions 3402-3492]
AGGGTGATGGTTCACGTACCTAGAAGTTCCTATTCCGAAGTTCCTATTCTCTAGAAAGTATAGGAACTTC
CTTGGCCAAAAAGCCTGAACTCACCGCGACGTCTGTCGAGAAGTTTCTGATCGAAAAGTTCGACAGCGTC
TCCGACCTGATGCAGCTCTCGGAGGGCGAAGAATCTCGTGCTTTCAGCTTCGATGTAGGAGGGCGTGGAT
ATGTCCTGCGGGTAAATAGCTGCGCCGATGGTTTCTACAAAGATCGTTATGTTTATCGGCACTTTGCATC
GGCCGCGCTCCCGATTCCGGAAGTGCTTGACATTGGGGAATTCAGCGAGAGCCTGACCTATTGCATCTCC
CGCCGTGCACAGGGTGTCACGTTGCAAGACCTGCCTGAAACCGAACTGCCCGCTGTTCTGCAGCCGGTCG
CGGAGGCCATGGATGCGATCGCTGCGGCCGATCTTAGCCAGACGAGCGGGTTCGGCCCATTCGGACCGCA
AGGAATCGGTCAATACACTACATGGCGTGATTTCATATGCGCGATTGCTGATCCCCATGTGTATCACTGG
CAAACTGTGATGGACGACACCGTCAGTGCGTCCGTCGCGCAGGCTCTCGATGAGCTGATGCTTTGGGCCG
AGGACTGCCCCGAAGTCCGGCACCTCGTGCACGCGGATTTCGGCTCCAACAATGTCCTGACGGACAATGG
CCGCATAACAGCGGTCATTGACTGGAGCGAGGCGATGTTCGGGGATTCCCAATACGAGGTCGCCAACATC
TTCTTCTGGAGGCCGTGGTTGGCTTGTATGGAGCAGCAGACGCGCTACTTCGAGCGGAGGCATCCGGAGC
TTGCAGGATCGCCGCGGCTCCGGGCGTATATGCTCCGCATTGGTCTTGACCAACTCTATCAGAGCTTGGT
TGACGGCAATTTCGATGATGCAGCTTGGGCGCAGGGTCGATGCGACGCAATCGTCCGATCCGGAGCCGGG
ACTGTCGGGCGTACACAAATCGCCCGCAGAAGCGCGGCCGTCTGGACCGATGGCTGTGTAGAAGTACTCG
CCGATAGTGGAAACCGACGCCCCAGCACTCGTCCGAGGGCAAAGGAATAGCACGTACTACGAGATTTCGA
TTCCACCGCCGCCTTCTATGAAAGGTTGGGCTTCGGAATCGTTTTCCGGGACGCCGGCTGGATGATCCTC
CAGCGCGGGGATCTCATGCTGGAGTTCTTCGCCCACCCCAACTTGTTTATTGCAGCTTATAATGGTTACA
AATAAAGCAATAGCATCACAAATTTCACAAATAAAGCATTTTTTTCACTGCATTCTAGTTGTGGTTTGTC
CAAACTCATCAATGTATCTTATCATGTCTGTATACCGTCGACCTCTAGCTAGAGCTTGGCGTAATCATGG
TCATAGCTGTTTCCTGTGTGAAATTGTTATCCGCTCACAATTCCACACAACATACGAGCCGGAAGCATAA
AGTGTAAAGCCTGGGGTGCCTAATGAGTGAGCTAACTCACATTAATTGCGTTGCGCTCACTGCCCGCTTT
CCAGTCGGGAAACCTGTCGTGCCAGCTGCATTAATGAATCGGCCAACGCGCGGGGAGAGGCGGTTTGCGT
ATTGGGCGCTCTTCCGCTTCCTCGCTCACTGACTCGCTGCGCTCGGTCGTTCGGCTGCGGCGAGCGGTAT
CAGCTCACTCAAAGGCGGTAATACGGTTATCCACAGAATCAGGGGATAACGCAGGAAAGAACATGTGAGC
AAAAGGCCAGCAAAAGGCCAGGAACCGTAAAAAGGCCGCGTTGCTGGCGTTTTTCCATAGGCTCCGCCCC
CCTGACGAGCATCACAAAAATCGACGCTCAAGTCAGAGGTGGCGAAACCCGACAGGACTATAAAGATACC
AGGCGTTTCCCCCTGGAAGCTCCCTCGTGCGCTCTCCTGTTCCGACCCTGCCGCTTACCGGATACCTGTC
CGCCTTTCTCCCTTCGGGAAGCGTGGCGCTTTCTCATAGCTCACGCTGTAGGTATCTCAGTTCGGTGTAG
GTCGTTCGCTCCAAGCTGGGCTGTGTGCACGAACCCCCCGTTCAGCCCGACCGCTGCGCCTTATCCGGTA
ACTATCGTCTTGAGTCCAACCCGGTAAGACACGACTTATCGCCACTGGCAGCAGCCACTGGTAACAGGAT
TAGCAGAGCGAGGTATGTAGGCGGTGCTACAGAGTTCTTGAAGTGGTGGCCTAACTACGGCTACACTAGA
AGAACAGTATTTGGTATCTGCGCTCTGCTGAAGCCAGTTACCTTCGGAAAAAGAGTTGGTAGCTCTTGAT
CCGGCAAACAAACCACCGCTGGTAGCGGTGGTTTTTTTGTTTGCAAGCAGCAGATTACGCGCAGAAAAAA
AGGATCTCAAGAAGATCCTTTGATCTTTTCTACGGGGTCTGACGCTCAGTGGAACGAAAACTCACGTTAA
GGGATTTTGGTCATGAGATTATCAAAAAGGATCTTCACCTAGATCCTTTTAAATTAAAAATGAAGTTTTA
AATCAATCTAAAGTATATATGAGTAAACTTGGTCTGACAGTTACCAATGCTTAATCAGTGAGGCACCTAT
CTCAGCGATCTGTCTATTTCGTTCATCCATAGTTGCCTGACTCCCCGTCGTGTAGATAACTACGATACGG
GAGGGCTTACCATCTGGCCCCAGTGCTGCAATGATACCGCGAGACCCACGCTCACCGGCTCCAGATTTAT
CAGCAATAAACCAGCCAGCCGGAAGGGCCGAGCGCAGAAGTGGTCCTGCAACTTTATCCGCCTCCATCCA
GTCTATTAATTGTTGCCGGGAAGCTAGAGTAAGTAGTTCGCCAGTTAATAGTTTGCGCAACGTTGTTGCC
ATTGCTACAGGCATCGTGGTGTCACGCTCGTCGTTTGGTATGGCTTCATTCAGCTCCGGTTCCCAACGAT
CAAGGCGAGTTACATGATCCCCCATGTTGTGCAAAAAAGCGGTTAGCTCCTTCGGTCCTCCGATCGTTGT
CAGAAGTAAGTTGGCCGCAGTGTTATCACTCATGGTTATGGCAGCACTGCATAATTCTCTTACTGTCATG
CCATCCGTAAGATGCTTTTCTGTGACTGGTGAGTACTCAACCAAGTCATTCTGAGAATAGTGTATGCGGC
GACCGAGTTGCTCTTGCCCGGCGTCAATACGGGATAATACCGCGCCACATAGCAGAACTTTAAAAGTGCT
CATCATTGGAAAACGTTCTTCGGGGCGAAAACTCTCAAGGATCTTACCGCTGTTGAGATCCAGTTCGATG
TAACCCACTCGTGCACCCAACTGATCTTCAGCATCTTTTACTTTCACCAGCGTTTCTGGGTGAGCAAAAA
CAGGAAGGCAAAATGCCGCAAAAAAGGGAATAAGGGCGACACGGAAATGTTGAATACTCATACTCTTCCT
TTTTCAATATTATTGAAGCATTTATCAGGGTTATTGTCTCATGAGCGGATACATATTTGAATGTATTTAG
AAAAATAAACAAATAGGGGTTCCGCGCACATTTCCCCGAAAAGTGCCACCTGACGTC
Features (pLannotate 1.2.2; 23 found; start..end, strand, type, name):
     28..80      -  misc_feature   bom (fragment): basis of mobility region from pBR322
    235..614     +  enhancer       CMV enhancer: human cytomegalovirus immediate early enhancer
    615..818     +  promoter       CMV promoter: human cytomegalovirus (CMV) immediate early promoter
    820..839     +  promoter       PLtetO-1 promoter (fragment): modified phage lambda PL promoter with tet operator sites (Lutz and Bujard, 1997)
    841..860     +  promoter       PLtetO-1 promoter (fragment): modified phage lambda PL promoter with tet operator sites (Lutz and Bujard, 1997)
    868..901     +  promoter       TRE3GV promoter (fragment): 3rd-generation Tet-responsive promoter that can be activated by binding of Tet-On® 3G, optimized for retroviral and lentiviral vectors
   1005..2018    +  CDS            CRBN (fragment): CRBN_HUMAN - Experimental evidence at protein level: Swiss-Prot protein existence level 1. Substrate recognition component of a DCX (DDB1-CUL4-X-box) E3 protein ligase complex that mediates the ubiquitination and subsequent proteasomal degradation of target proteins, such as MEIS2 (Probable). Normal degradation of key regulatory proteins is required for normal limb outgrowth and expression of the fibroblast growth factor FGF8 (PubMed:20223979, PubMed:24328678, PubMed:25043012, PubMed:25108355). Maintains presynaptic glutamate release and consequently cognitive functions, such as memory and lea
   2070..2840    +  CDS            miniTurbo: N-terminally truncated mutant of the E. coli biotin ligase BioID engineered for improved catalytic efficiency (Branon et al., 2018)
   2934..2954    +  CDS            FLAG (fragment): FLAG® epitope tag, followed by an enterokinase cleavage site
   3007..3231    +  polyA_signal   bGH poly(A) signal: bovine growth hormone polyadenylation signal
   3235..3256    +  promoter       SV40 promoter (fragment): SV40 enhancer and early promoter
   3277..3510    +  rep_origin     f1 ori (fragment) (sequence partly withheld): f1 bacteriophage origin of replication; arrow indicates direction of (+) strand synthesis
   3515..3562    +  protein_bind   FRT: FLP-mediated recombination occurs in the 8-bp core sequence TCTAGAAA (Turan and Bode, 2011). FLP recombinase from the Saccharomyces cerevisiae 2μ plasmid
   3570..4592    +  CDS            HygR: aminoglycoside phosphotransferase from E. coli; aph(4)-Ia; confers resistance to hygromycin
   4602..4727    +  CDS            ble (fragment): BLE_KLEPN - Experimental evidence at protein level: Swiss-Prot protein existence level 1. Binding protein with a strong affinity to the bleomycin family of antibiotics. Binds to CL990; an antimitotic-antibiotic compound. From Klebsiella pneumoniae.
   4722..4843    +  polyA_signal   SV40 poly(A) signal: SV40 polyadenylation signal
   4916..4932    -  protein_bind   lac operator: The lac repressor binds to the lac operator to inhibit transcription in E. coli. This inhibition can be relieved by adding lactose or isopropyl-β-D-thiogalactopyranoside (IPTG). lac repressor encoded by lacI
   4940..4970    -  promoter       lac promoter: promoter for the E. coli lac operon
   4985..5006    -  protein_bind   CAP binding site: CAP binding activates transcription in the presence of cAMP. E. coli catabolite activator protein
   5019..5111    -  CDS            lacI (fragment): lac repressor; lacI; The lac repressor binds to the lac operator to inhibit transcription in E. coli. This inhibition can be relieved by adding lactose or isopropyl-β-D-thiogalactopyranoside (IPTG).
   5294..5882    -  rep_origin     ori: high-copy-number ColE1/pMB1/pBR322/pUC origin of replication
   6053..6913    -  CDS            AmpR: β-lactamase; bla; confers resistance to ampicillin, carbenicillin, and related antibiotics
   6914..7018    -  promoter       AmpR promoter: bla
