[The description below was written by a language model from this plasmid's Addgene catalogue record and pLannotate feature annotations shown in this document.]
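Description:
pCDNA5-FRT/TO-NLS-CRBNmidi-miniTurbo-3xFLAG is a mammalian expression plasmid built on the pcDNA5/FRT(/TO) backbone and designed for making tetracycline-inducible, isogenic stable lines in Flp-In host cells. In bacteria it is maintained through a high-copy ColE1/pUC-type origin and selected with ampicillin via the β-lactamase gene. A partial f1 origin and lac promoter/operator remnants are also annotated as backbone leftovers. For mammalian integration the plasmid carries a single FRT site placed directly upstream of a hygromycin resistance coding sequence followed by an SV40 poly(A) signal. No promoter is annotated immediately ahead of HygR. This is consistent with the usual Flp-In design, in which FLP-mediated recombination into a genomic FRT site places the marker behind a resident promoter, so that hygromycin resistance reports correct integration.

The expression cassette uses the CMV enhancer and promoter followed by short tet operator matches, which the annotation software labels as PLtetO-1 and TRE3GV fragments. These correspond to the "TO" arrangement, which keeps transcription repressed in Tet repressor-expressing cells until tetracycline or doxycycline is added. The open reading frame encodes human CRBNmidi, an engineered, truncated form of cereblon, the substrate receptor of the CUL4–DDB1 E3 ligase. It carries an N-terminal nuclear localisation signal and is fused at its C terminus to the miniTurbo biotin ligase and a 3xFLAG epitope, with transcription terminated by the bGH poly(A) signal. The feature table detects only a single FLAG fragment and does not annotate the NLS, so these elements rest on the catalogue entry. The insert derives from a previously deposited CRBNmidi plasmid and was introduced by In-Fusion cloning. According to the record, the construct is used for ProtacID, a proximity-dependent biotinylation approach for characterising PROTAC specificity and interactomes.
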