Addgene plasmid #248675: pCDNA5-FRT/TO-NLS-CRBNmidi-miniTurbo-3xFLAG
Purpose: To generate inducible Flp-In cells expressing Cterm tagged miniTurbo CRBNmidi for ProtacID.
Depositing lab: Cheryl Arrowsmith. Depositing organization: University Health Network. Publication: Characterization of PROTAC specificity and endogenous protein interactomes using ProtacID. Shrestha S, Maitland MER, Jing L, Duan S, Nie DY, St-Germain J, Kanaris M, Barsyte-Lovejoy D, Arrowsmith CH, Raught B. Nat Commun. 2025 Aug 29;16(1):8089. doi: 10.1038/s41467-025-63357-7. PubMed 40883309.
Backbone
  Vector backbone: pcDNA5/FRT
  Backbone size w/o insert (bp): 5100
  Vector type: Mammalian Expression
  Selectable markers: Hygromycin
Growth in bacteria
  Bacterial resistance: Ampicillin, 100 μg/mL
  Growth temperature: 37°C
  Growth strain: DH5alpha
  Copy number: High Copy
Gene/Insert
  Gene/Insert name: CRBNmidi
  Species: H. sapiens (human)
  Insert size (bp): 984
  Tag / fusion protein: NLS (N terminal on insert); miniTurbo-3x FLAG (C terminal on insert)
  Cloning method: Other
Resource information
  A portion of this plasmid was derived from a plasmid made by: Insert is CRBNmidi from Addgene 215330, PMID: 39406745
Terms and licenses: Academic/Nonprofit Terms; Industry Terms: Not Available to Industry
Depositor comments: In-fusion cloning.
How to cite: pCDNA5-FRT/TO-NLS-CRBNmidi-miniTurbo-3xFLAG was a gift from Cheryl Arrowsmith (Addgene plasmid # 248675 ; http://n2t.net/addgene:248675 ; RRID:Addgene_248675)
